Addgene plasmid #183293: CROP_C9_Puro_FLT3
Purpose: All-in-One CRISPRko system with a guide RNA that targets FLT3 gene
Depositing lab: Prashant Mali. Depositing organization: University of California, San Diego (UCSD). Publication: Integrated genome and tissue engineering enables screening of cancer vulnerabilities in physiologically relevant perfusable ex vivo cultures. Hu M, Lei XY, Larson JD, McAlonis M, Ford K, McDonald D, Mach K, Rusert JM, Wechsler-Reya RJ, Mali P. Biomaterials. 2022 Jan;280:121276. doi: 10.1016/j.biomaterials.2021.121276. Epub 2021 Dec 2. PubMed 34890975.
Backbone
  Vector backbone: CROPseq
  Vector type: Lentiviral
Growth in bacteria
  Bacterial resistance: Ampicillin, 100 μg/mL
  Growth temperature: 37°C
  Growth strain: NEB Stable
  Copy number: High Copy
Gene/Insert
  Gene/Insert name: FLT3
  gRNA/shRNA sequence: GAGACAGGAAATGTTCCCTG
  Species: Synthetic
  Cloning method: Gibson Cloning
Terms and licenses: Academic/Nonprofit Terms; Industry Terms: Not Available to Industry
How to cite: CROP_C9_Puro_FLT3 was a gift from Prashant Mali (Addgene plasmid # 183293 ; http://n2t.net/addgene:183293 ; RRID:Addgene_183293)
