[The description below was written by a language model from this plasmid's Addgene catalogue record and pLannotate feature annotations shown in this document.]
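Description:
CROP_C9_Puro_FLT3 is an 11.7 kb lentiviral transfer plasmid built on the CROPseq backbone that delivers an all-in-one CRISPR knockout system carrying a single guide RNA against FLT3. It is maintained in E. coli as a high-copy plasmid through a ColE1/pUC-type origin with ampicillin selection (AmpR). An f1 origin, an SV40 origin and poly(A) signal, and lac/T3/T7 cloning-vector remnants are also present in the backbone. The viral portion follows a third-generation layout: an RSV promoter drives a truncated HIV-1 5' LTR, so genomic RNA can be produced without Tat. This is followed by the Ψ packaging signal with a gag fragment, the RRE for Rev-dependent export, and the cPPT/CTS.

The payload has two parts. An EF-1α core promoter drives Streptococcus pyogenes Cas9, followed downstream by a puromycin resistance gene for selecting transduced mammalian cells and a WPRE to enhance transcript expression. The table does not annotate the element in the gap between Cas9 and PuroR, so how the two are co-expressed is not stated. The human U6 promoter, the FLT3 spacer and the gRNA scaffold lie after the WPRE, immediately upstream of the truncated 3' LTR element (labelled by the annotator as a 5' LTR). This matches the CROPseq design, in which the guide cassette sits within the 3' LTR region. There it is copied during reverse transcription, and it is also included in the polyadenylated Pol II transcript, which allows guide identity to be read from mRNA.

According to the record, the construct is used for Cas9-mediated disruption of FLT3, and the associated study concerns screening for cancer vulnerabilities in engineered ex vivo cultures.
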