Features (pLannotate 1.2.2; 30 found; start..end, strand, type, name):
     44..62      +  promoter       T3 promoter: promoter for bacteriophage T3 RNA polymerase
     90..316     +  promoter       RSV promoter: Rous sarcoma virus enhancer/promoter
    317..497     +  LTR            5' LTR (truncated): truncated 5' long terminal repeat (LTR) from HIV-1
    544..669     +  misc_feature   HIV-1 Ψ: packaging signal of human immunodeficiency virus type 1
    653..1016    +  CDS            HIV-1 gag (fragment): gag protein from human immunodeficiency virus 1; gag
   1162..1395    +  misc_feature   RRE: The Rev response element (RRE) of HIV-1 allows for Rev-dependent mRNA export from the nucleus to the cytoplasm.
   1805..1922    +  misc_feature   cPPT/CTS: central polypurine tract and central termination sequence of HIV-1
   1988..2054    +  CDS            small t antigen (fragment): SV40 (simian virus 40) small t antigen
   2068..2085    +  CDS            small t antigen (fragment): SV40 (simian virus 40) small t antigen
   2111..2322    +  promoter       EF-1α core promoter: core promoter for human elongation factor EF-1α
   2347..6450    +  CDS            Cas9: Cas9 (Csn1) endonuclease from the Streptococcus pyogenes Type II CRISPR/Cas system generates RNA-guided double strand breaks in DNA
   6589..7188    +  CDS            PuroR (fragment): puromycin N-acetyltransferase; pac from Streptomyces; confers resistance to puromycin
   7204..7792    +  misc_feature   WPRE: woodchuck hepatitis virus posttranscriptional regulatory element
   7788..7898    +  CDS            nef (fragment): NEF_HV1LA - Experimental evidence at protein level: Swiss-Prot protein existence level 1. Extracellular Nef protein targets CD4(+) T-lymphocytes for apoptosis by interacting with CXCR4 surface receptors. From Human immunodeficiency virus type 1 group M subtype B (isolate Lai) (HIV-1).
   7918..7944    +  CDS            Rev (fragment): human immunodeficiency virus 1 (HIV-1) Rev protein; rev; enhances nuclear export of unspliced and incompletely spliced viral mRNAs
   7948..8188    +  promoter       U6 promoter: RNA polymerase III promoter for human U6 snRNA
   8218..8293    +  misc_RNA       gRNA scaffold: guide RNA scaffold for the Streptococcus pyogenes CRISPR/Cas9 system
   8346..8526    +  LTR            5' LTR (truncated): truncated 5' long terminal repeat (LTR) from HIV-1
   8604..8725    +  polyA_signal   SV40 poly(A) signal: SV40 polyadenylation signal
   8765..8900    +  rep_origin     SV40 ori: SV40 origin of replication
   8921..8939    -  promoter       T7 promoter: promoter for bacteriophage T7 RNA polymerase
   8947..9102    +  CDS            lacZα (fragment): LacZα fragment of β-galactosidase; lacZ fragment
   9107..9535    +  rep_origin     f1 ori (sequence partly withheld): f1 bacteriophage origin of replication; arrow indicates direction of (+) strand synthesis
   9588..9692    +  promoter       AmpR promoter: bla
   9693..10553   +  CDS            AmpR: β-lactamase; bla; confers resistance to ampicillin, carbenicillin, and related antibiotics
  10724..11312   +  rep_origin     ori: high-copy-number ColE1/pMB1/pBR322/pUC origin of replication
  11495..11587   +  CDS            lacI (fragment): lac repressor; lacI; The lac repressor binds to the lac operator to inhibit transcription in E. coli. This inhibition can be relieved by adding lactose or isopropyl-β-D-thiogalactopyranoside (IPTG).
  11600..11621   +  protein_bind   CAP binding site: CAP binding activates transcription in the presence of cAMP. E. coli catabolite activator protein
  11636..11666   +  promoter       lac promoter: promoter for the E. coli lac operon
  11670..1       +  protein_bind   lac operator (fragment) (across the origin): The lac repressor binds to the lac operator to inhibit transcription in E. coli. This inhibition can be relieved by adding lactose or isopropyl-β-D-thiogalactopyranoside (IPTG). lac repressor encoded by lacI
>Addgene plasmid #183293 | CROP_C9_Puro_FLT3 | addgene full sequence | sequence record 362630 | Addgene NGS Result
TTCACACAGGAAACAGCTATGACCATGATTACGCCAAGCGCGCAATTAACCCTCACTAAAGGGAACAAAA
GCTGGAGCTGCAAGCTTAATGTAGTCTTATGCAATACTCTTGTAGTCTTGCAACATGGTAACGATGAGTT
AGCAACATGCCTTACAAGGAGAGAAAAAGCACCGTGCATGCCGATTGGTGGAAGTAAGGTGGTACGATCG
TGCCTTATTAGGAAGGCAACAGACGGGTCTGACATGGATTGGACGAACCACTGAATTGCCGCATTGCAGA
GATATTGTATTTAAGTGCCTAGCTCGATACATAAACGGGTCTCTCTGGTTAGACCAGATCTGAGCCTGGG
AGCTCTCTGGCTAACTAGGGAACCCACTGCTTAAGCCTCAATAAAGCTTGCCTTGAGTGCTTCAAGTAGT
GTGTGCCCGTCTGTTGTGTGACTCTGGTAACTAGAGATCCCTCAGACCCTTTTAGTCAGTGTGGAAAATC
TCTAGCAGTGGCGCCCGAACAGGGACTTGAAAGCGAAAGGGAAACCAGAGGAGCTCTCTCGACGCAGGAC
TCGGCTTGCTGAAGCGCGCACGGCAAGAGGCGAGGGGCGGCGACTGGTGAGTACGCCAAAAATTTTGACT
AGCGGAGGCTAGAAGGAGAGAGATGGGTGCGAGAGCGTCAGTATTAAGCGGGGGAGAATTAGATCGCGAT
GGGAAAAAATTCGGTTAAGGCCAGGGGGAAAGAAAAAATATAAATTAAAACATATAGTATGGGCAAGCAG
GGAGCTAGAACGATTCGCAGTTAATCCTGGCCTGTTAGAAACATCAGAAGGCTGTAGACAAATACTGGGA
CAGCTACAACCATCCCTTCAGACAGGATCAGAAGAACTTAGATCATTATATAATACAGTAGCAACCCTCT
ATTGTGTGCATCAAAGGATAGAGATAAAAGACACCAAGGAAGCTTTAGACAAGATAGAGGAAGAGCAAAA
CAAAAGTAAGACCACCGCACAGCAAGCGGCCGCTGATCTTCAGACCTGGAGGAGGAGATATGAGGGACAA
TTGGAGAAGTGAATTATATAAATATAAAGTAGTAAAAATTGAACCATTAGGAGTAGCACCCACCAAGGCA
AAGAGAAGAGTGGTGCAGAGAGAAAAAAGAGCAGTGGGAATAGGAGCTTTGTTCCTTGGGTTCTTGGGAG
CAGCAGGAAGCACTATGGGCGCAGCGTCAATGACGCTGACGGTACAGGCCAGACAATTATTGTCTGGTAT
AGTGCAGCAGCAGAACAATTTGCTGAGGGCTATTGAGGCGCAACAGCATCTGTTGCAACTCACAGTCTGG
GGCATCAAGCAGCTCCAGGCAAGAATCCTGGCTGTGGAAAGATACCTAAAGGATCAACAGCTCCTGGGGA
TTTGGGGTTGCTCTGGAAAACTCATTTGCACCACTGCTGTGCCTTGGAATGCTAGTTGGAGTAATAAATC
TCTGGAACAGATTTGGAATCACACGACCTGGATGGAGTGGGACAGAGAAATTAACAATTACACAAGCTTA
ATACACTCCTTAATTGAAGAATCGCAAAACCAGCAAGAAAAGAATGAACAAGAATTATTGGAATTAGATA
AATGGGCAAGTTTGTGGAATTGGTTTAACATAACAAATTGGCTGTAGTATATAAAATTATTCATAATGAT
AGTAGGAGGCTTGGTAGGTTTAAGAATAGTTTTTGCTGTACTTTCTATAGTGAATAGAGTTAGGCAGGGA
TATTCACCATTATCGTTTCAGAATCTTGAGACAAATGGCAGTATTCATCCACAATTTTAAAAGAAAAGGG
GGGATTGGGGGGTACAGTGCAGGGGAAAGAATAGTAGACATAATAGCAACAGACATACAAACTAAAGAAT
TACAAAAACAAATTACAAAAATTCAAAATTTTCGGGTTTATTACAGGGACAGCAGAGATCCACTTTGGCG
CCGGCTCGAGGGGGCCCGGGTGCAAAGATGGATAAAGTTTTAAACAGAGAGGAATCTTTGCAGCTAATGG
ACCTTCTAGGTCTTGAAAGGAGTGGGAATTGGCTCCGTAGGTCTTGAAAGGAGTGGGAATTGGCTCCGGT
GCCCGTCAGTGGGCAGAGCGCACATCGCCCACAGTCCCCGAGAAGTTGGGGGGAGGGGTCGGCAATTGAT
CCGGTGCCTAGAGAAGGTGGCGCGGGGTAAACTGGGAAAGTGATGTCGTGTACTGGCTCCGCCTTTTTCC
CGAGGGTGGGGGAGAACCGTATATAAGTGCAGTAGTCGCCGTGAACGTTCTTTTTCGCAACGGGTTTGCC
GCCAGAACACAGGACCGGTTCTAGAGCGCTGCCACCATGGACAAGAAGTACAGCATCGGCCTGGACATCG
GCACCAACTCTGTGGGCTGGGCCGTGATCACCGACGAGTACAAGGTGCCCAGCAAGAAATTCAAGGTGCT
GGGCAACACCGACCGGCACAGCATCAAGAAGAACCTGATCGGAGCCCTGCTGTTCGACAGCGGCGAAACA
GCCGAGGCCACCCGGCTGAAGAGAACCGCCAGAAGAAGATACACCAGACGGAAGAACCGGATCTGCTATC
TGCAAGAGATCTTCAGCAACGAGATGGCCAAGGTGGACGACAGCTTCTTCCACAGACTGGAAGAGTCCTT
CCTGGTGGAAGAGGATAAGAAGCACGAGCGGCACCCCATCTTCGGCAACATCGTGGACGAGGTGGCCTAC
CACGAGAAGTACCCCACCATCTACCACCTGAGAAAGAAACTGGTGGACAGCACCGACAAGGCCGACCTGC
GGCTGATCTATCTGGCCCTGGCCCACATGATCAAGTTCCGGGGCCACTTCCTGATCGAGGGCGACCTGAA
CCCCGACAACAGCGACGTGGACAAGCTGTTCATCCAGCTGGTGCAGACCTACAACCAGCTGTTCGAGGAA
AACCCCATCAACGCCAGCGGCGTGGACGCCAAGGCCATCCTGTCTGCCAGACTGAGCAAGAGCAGACGGC
TGGAAAATCTGATCGCCCAGCTGCCCGGCGAGAAGAAGAATGGCCTGTTCGGAAACCTGATTGCCCTGAG
CCTGGGCCTGACCCCCAACTTCAAGAGCAACTTCGACCTGGCCGAGGATGCCAAACTGCAGCTGAGCAAG
GACACCTACGACGACGACCTGGACAACCTGCTGGCCCAGATCGGCGACCAGTACGCCGACCTGTTTCTGG
CCGCCAAGAACCTGTCCGACGCCATCCTGCTGAGCGACATCCTGAGAGTGAACACCGAGATCACCAAGGC
CCCCCTGAGCGCCTCTATGATCAAGAGATACGACGAGCACCACCAGGACCTGACCCTGCTGAAAGCTCTC
GTGCGGCAGCAGCTGCCTGAGAAGTACAAAGAGATTTTCTTCGACCAGAGCAAGAACGGCTACGCCGGCT
ACATTGACGGCGGAGCCAGCCAGGAAGAGTTCTACAAGTTCATCAAGCCCATCCTGGAAAAGATGGACGG
CACCGAGGAACTGCTCGTGAAGCTGAACAGAGAGGACCTGCTGCGGAAGCAGCGGACCTTCGACAACGGC
AGCATCCCCCACCAGATCCACCTGGGAGAGCTGCACGCCATTCTGCGGCGGCAGGAAGATTTTTACCCAT
TCCTGAAGGACAACCGGGAAAAGATCGAGAAGATCCTGACCTTCCGCATCCCCTACTACGTGGGCCCTCT
GGCCAGGGGAAACAGCAGATTCGCCTGGATGACCAGAAAGAGCGAGGAAACCATCACCCCCTGGAACTTC
GAGGAAGTGGTGGACAAGGGCGCTTCCGCCCAGAGCTTCATCGAGCGGATGACCAACTTCGATAAGAACC
TGCCCAACGAGAAGGTGCTGCCCAAGCACAGCCTGCTGTACGAGTACTTCACCGTGTATAACGAGCTGAC
CAAAGTGAAATACGTGACCGAGGGAATGAGAAAGCCCGCCTTCCTGAGCGGCGAGCAGAAAAAGGCCATC
GTGGACCTGCTGTTCAAGACCAACCGGAAAGTGACCGTGAAGCAGCTGAAAGAGGACTACTTCAAGAAAA
TCGAGTGCTTCGACTCCGTGGAAATCTCCGGCGTGGAAGATCGGTTCAACGCCTCCCTGGGCACATACCA
CGATCTGCTGAAAATTATCAAGGACAAGGACTTCCTGGACAATGAGGAAAACGAGGACATTCTGGAAGAT
ATCGTGCTGACCCTGACACTGTTTGAGGACAGAGAGATGATCGAGGAACGGCTGAAAACCTATGCCCACC
TGTTCGACGACAAAGTGATGAAGCAGCTGAAGCGGCGGAGATACACCGGCTGGGGCAGGCTGAGCCGGAA
GCTGATCAACGGCATCCGGGACAAGCAGTCCGGCAAGACAATCCTGGATTTCCTGAAGTCCGACGGCTTC
GCCAACAGAAACTTCATGCAGCTGATCCACGACGACAGCCTGACCTTTAAAGAGGACATCCAGAAAGCCC
AGGTGTCCGGCCAGGGCGATAGCCTGCACGAGCACATTGCCAATCTGGCCGGCAGCCCCGCCATTAAGAA
GGGCATCCTGCAGACAGTGAAGGTGGTGGACGAGCTCGTGAAAGTGATGGGCCGGCACAAGCCCGAGAAC
ATCGTGATCGAAATGGCCAGAGAGAACCAGACCACCCAGAAGGGACAGAAGAACAGCCGCGAGAGAATGA
AGCGGATCGAAGAGGGCATCAAAGAGCTGGGCAGCCAGATCCTGAAAGAACACCCCGTGGAAAACACCCA
GCTGCAGAACGAGAAGCTGTACCTGTACTACCTGCAGAATGGGCGGGATATGTACGTGGACCAGGAACTG
GACATCAACCGGCTGTCCGACTACGATGTGGACCATATCGTGCCTCAGAGCTTTCTGAAGGACGACTCCA
TCGACAACAAGGTGCTGACCAGAAGCGACAAGAACCGGGGCAAGAGCGACAACGTGCCCTCCGAAGAGGT
CGTGAAGAAGATGAAGAACTACTGGCGGCAGCTGCTGAACGCCAAGCTGATTACCCAGAGAAAGTTCGAC
AATCTGACCAAGGCCGAGAGAGGCGGCCTGAGCGAACTGGATAAGGCCGGCTTCATCAAGAGACAGCTGG
TGGAAACCCGGCAGATCACAAAGCACGTGGCACAGATCCTGGACTCCCGGATGAACACTAAGTACGACGA
GAATGACAAGCTGATCCGGGAAGTGAAAGTGATCACCCTGAAGTCCAAGCTGGTGTCCGATTTCCGGAAG
GATTTCCAGTTTTACAAAGTGCGCGAGATCAACAACTACCACCACGCCCACGACGCCTACCTGAACGCCG
TCGTGGGAACCGCCCTGATCAAAAAGTACCCTAAGCTGGAAAGCGAGTTCGTGTACGGCGACTACAAGGT
GTACGACGTGCGGAAGATGATCGCCAAGAGCGAGCAGGAAATCGGCAAGGCTACCGCCAAGTACTTCTTC
TACAGCAACATCATGAACTTTTTCAAGACCGAGATTACCCTGGCCAACGGCGAGATCCGGAAGCGGCCTC
TGATCGAGACAAACGGCGAAACCGGGGAGATCGTGTGGGATAAGGGCCGGGATTTTGCCACCGTGCGGAA
AGTGCTGAGCATGCCCCAAGTGAATATCGTGAAAAAGACCGAGGTGCAGACAGGCGGCTTCAGCAAAGAG
TCTATCCTGCCCAAGAGGAACAGCGATAAGCTGATCGCCAGAAAGAAGGACTGGGACCCTAAGAAGTACG
GCGGCTTCGACAGCCCCACCGTGGCCTATTCTGTGCTGGTGGTGGCCAAAGTGGAAAAGGGCAAGTCCAA
GAAACTGAAGAGTGTGAAAGAGCTGCTGGGGATCACCATCATGGAAAGAAGCAGCTTCGAGAAGAATCCC
ATCGACTTTCTGGAAGCCAAGGGCTACAAAGAAGTGAAAAAGGACCTGATCATCAAGCTGCCTAAGTACT
CCCTGTTCGAGCTGGAAAACGGCCGGAAGAGAATGCTGGCCTCTGCCGGCGAACTGCAGAAGGGAAACGA
ACTGGCCCTGCCCTCCAAATATGTGAACTTCCTGTACCTGGCCAGCCACTATGAGAAGCTGAAGGGCTCC
CCCGAGGATAATGAGCAGAAACAGCTGTTTGTGGAACAGCACAAGCACTACCTGGACGAGATCATCGAGC
AGATCAGCGAGTTCTCCAAGAGAGTGATCCTGGCCGACGCTAATCTGGACAAAGTGCTGTCCGCCTACAA
CAAGCACCGGGATAAGCCCATCAGAGAGCAGGCCGAGAATATCATCCACCTGTTTACCCTGACCAATCTG
GGAGCCCCTGCCGCCTTCAAGTACTTTGACACCACCATCGACCGGAAGAGGTACACCAGCACCAAAGAGG
TGCTGGACGCCACCCTGATCCACCAGAGCATCACCGGCCTGTACGAGACACGGATCGACCTGTCTCAGCT
GGGAGGCGACAAGCGACCTGCCGCCACAAAGAAGGCTGGACAGGCTAAGAAGAAGAAAGATTACAAAGAC
GATGACGATAAGGGATCCGGCGCAACAAACTTCTCTCTGCTGAAACAAGCCGGAGATGTCGAAGAGAATC
CTGGACCGATGACCGAGTACAAGCCCACGGTGCGCCTCGCCACCCGCGACGACGTCCCCAGGGCCGTACG
CACCCTCGCCGCCGCGTTCGCCGACTACCCCGCCACGCGCCACACCGTCGATCCGGACCGCCACATCGAG
CGGGTCACCGAGCTGCAAGAACTCTTCCTCACGCGCGTCGGGCTCGACATCGGCAAGGTGTGGGTCGCGG
ACGACGGCGCCGCCGTGGCGGTCTGGACCACGCCGGAGAGCGTCGAAGCGGGGGCGGTGTTCGCCGAGAT
CGGCCCGCGCATGGCCGAGTTGAGCGGTTCCCGGCTGGCCGCGCAGCAACAGATGGAAGGCCTCCTGGCG
CCGCACCGGCCCAAGGAGCCCGCGTGGTTCCTGGCCACCGTCGGAGTCTCGCCCGACCACCAGGGCAAGG
GTCTGGGCAGCGCCGTCGTGCTCCCCGGAGTGGAGGCGGCCGAGCGCGCCGGGGTGCCCGCCTTCCTGGA
GACCTCCGCGCCCCGCAACCTCCCCTTCTACGAGCGGCTCGGCTTCACCGTCACCGCCGACGTCGAGGTG
CCCGAAGGACCGCGCACCTGGTGCATGACCCGCAAGCCCGGTGCCTGAACGCGTTAAGTCGACAATCAAC
CTCTGGATTACAAAATTTGTGAAAGATTGACTGGTATTCTTAACTATGTTGCTCCTTTTACGCTATGTGG
ATACGCTGCTTTAATGCCTTTGTATCATGCTATTGCTTCCCGTATGGCTTTCATTTTCTCCTCCTTGTAT
AAATCCTGGTTGCTGTCTCTTTATGAGGAGTTGTGGCCCGTTGTCAGGCAACGTGGCGTGGTGTGCACTG
TGTTTGCTGACGCAACCCCCACTGGTTGGGGCATTGCCACCACCTGTCAGCTCCTTTCCGGGACTTTCGC
TTTCCCCCTCCCTATTGCCACGGCGGAACTCATCGCCGCCTGCCTTGCCCGCTGCTGGACAGGGGCTCGG
CTGTTGGGCACTGACAATTCCGTGGTGTTGTCGGGGAAATCATCGTCCTTTCCTTGGCTGCTCGCCTGTG
TTGCCACCTGGATTCTGCGCGGGACGTCCTTCTGCTACGTCCCTTCGGCCCTCAATCCAGCGGACCTTCC
TTCCCGCGGCCTGCTGCCGGCTCTGCGGCCTCTTCCGCGTCTTCGCCTTCGCCCTCAGACGAGTCGGATC
TCCCTTTGGGCCGCCTCCCCGCGTCGACTTTAAGACCAATGACTTACAAGGCAGCTGTAGATCTTAGCCA
CTTTTTAAAAGAAAAGGGGGGACTGGAAGGGCTAATTCACTCCCAACGAAGACAAGATTTCACCATTATC
GTTTCAGACCCACCTCCCAACCCCGAGGGGACCCAGAGAGGGCCTATTTCCCATGATTCCTTCATATTTG
CATATACGATACAAGGCTGTTAGAGAGATAATTAGAATTAATTTGACTGTAAACACAAAGATATTAGTAC
AAAATACGTGACGTAGAAAGTAATAATTTCTTGGGTAGTTTGCAGTTTTAAAATTATGTTTTAAAATGGA
CTATCATATGCTTACCGTAACTTGAAAGTATTTCGATTTCTTGGCTTTATATATCTTGTGGAAAGGACGA
AACACCGGAGACAGGAAATGTTCCCTGGTTTTAGAGCTAGAAATAGCAAGTTAAAATAAGGCTAGTCCGT
TATCAACTTGAAAAAGTGGCACCGAGTCGGTGCTTTTTTAAGCTTGGCGTAACTAGATCTTGAGACACTG
CTTTTTGCTTGTACTGGGTCTCTCTGGTTAGACCAGATCTGAGCCTGGGAGCTCTCTGGCTAACTAGGGA
ACCCACTGCTTAAGCCTCAATAAAGCTTGCCTTGAGTGCTTCAAGTAGTGTGTGCCCGTCTGTTGTGTGA
CTCTGGTAACTAGAGATCCCTCAGACCCTTTTAGTCAGTGTGGAAAATCTCTAGCAGTACGTATAGTAGT
TCATGTCATCTTATTATTCAGTATTTATAACTTGCAAAGAAATGAATATCAGAGAGTGAGAGGAACTTGT
TTATTGCAGCTTATAATGGTTACAAATAAAGCAATAGCATCACAAATTTCACAAATAAAGCATTTTTTTC
ACTGCATTCTAGTTGTGGTTTGTCCAAACTCATCAATGTATCTTATCATGTCTGGCTCTAGCTATCCCGC
CCCTAACTCCGCCCATCCCGCCCCTAACTCCGCCCAGTTCCGCCCATTCTCCGCCCCATGGCTGACTAAT
TTTTTTTATTTATGCAGAGGCCGAGGCCGCCTCGGCCTCTGAGCTATTCCAGAAGTAGTGAGGAGGCTTT
TTTGGAGGCCTAGGGACGTACCCAATTCGCCCTATAGTGAGTCGTATTACGCGCGCTCACTGGCCGTCGT
TTTACAACGTCGTGACTGGGAAAACCCTGGCGTTACCCAACTTAATCGCCTTGCAGCACATCCCCCTTTC
GCCAGCTGGCGTAATAGCGAAGAGGCCCGCACCGATCGCCCTTCCCAACAGTTGCGCAGCCTGAATGGCG
AATGGG
[124 nt withheld, positions 9107-9230]
C
[91 nt withheld, positions 9232-9322]
A
[49 nt withheld, positions 9324-9372]
CCTTTGACGTTGGAGTCCACGTTCTTT
[37 nt withheld, positions 9400-9436]
ACCCTATCTCGGTCTATTCTTTTGATTTATAAGGGATTTTGCCGATTTCGGCCTATTGGTTAAAAAATGA
GCTGATTTAACAAAAATTTAACGCGAATTTTAACAAAATATTAACGCTTACAATTTAGGTGGCACTTTTC
GGGGAAATGTGCGCGGAACCCCTATTTGTTTATTTTTCTAAATACATTCAAATATGTATCCGCTCATGAG
ACAATAACCCTGATAAATGCTTCAATAATATTGAAAAAGGAAGAGTATGAGTATTCAACATTTCCGTGTC
GCCCTTATTCCCTTTTTTGCGGCATTTTGCCTTCCTGTTTTTGCTCACCCAGAAACGCTGGTGAAAGTAA
AAGATGCTGAAGATCAGTTGGGTGCACGAGTGGGTTACATCGAACTGGATCTCAACAGCGGTAAGATCCT
TGAGAGTTTTCGCCCCGAAGAACGTTTTCCAATGATGAGCACTTTTAAAGTTCTGCTATGTGGCGCGGTA
TTATCCCGTATTGACGCCGGGCAAGAGCAACTCGGTCGCCGCATACACTATTCTCAGAATGACTTGGTTG
AGTACTCACCAGTCACAGAAAAGCATCTTACGGATGGCATGACAGTAAGAGAATTATGCAGTGCTGCCAT
AACCATGAGTGATAACACTGCGGCCAACTTACTTCTGACAACGATCGGAGGACCGAAGGAGCTAACCGCT
TTTTTGCACAACATGGGGGATCATGTAACTCGCCTTGATCGTTGGGAACCGGAGCTGAATGAAGCCATAC
CAAACGACGAGCGTGACACCACGATGCCTGTAGCAATGGCAACAACGTTGCGCAAACTATTAACTGGCGA
ACTACTTACTCTAGCTTCCCGGCAACAATTAATAGACTGGATGGAGGCGGATAAAGTTGCAGGACCACTT
CTGCGCTCGGCCCTTCCGGCTGGCTGGTTTATTGCTGATAAATCTGGAGCCGGTGAGCGTGGGTCTCGCG
GTATCATTGCAGCACTGGGGCCAGATGGTAAGCCCTCCCGTATCGTAGTTATCTACACGACGGGGAGTCA
GGCAACTATGGATGAACGAAATAGACAGATCGCTGAGATAGGTGCCTCACTGATTAAGCATTGGTAACTG
TCAGACCAAGTTTACTCATATATACTTTAGATTGATTTAAAACTTCATTTTTAATTTAAAAGGATCTAGG
TGAAGATCCTTTTTGATAATCTCATGACCAAAATCCCTTAACGTGAGTTTTCGTTCCACTGAGCGTCAGA
CCCCGTAGAAAAGATCAAAGGATCTTCTTGAGATCCTTTTTTTCTGCGCGTAATCTGCTGCTTGCAAACA
AAAAAACCACCGCTACCAGCGGTGGTTTGTTTGCCGGATCAAGAGCTACCAACTCTTTTTCCGAAGGTAA
CTGGCTTCAGCAGAGCGCAGATACCAAATACTGTTCTTCTAGTGTAGCCGTAGTTAGGCCACCACTTCAA
GAACTCTGTAGCACCGCCTACATACCTCGCTCTGCTAATCCTGTTACCAGTGGCTGCTGCCAGTGGCGAT
AAGTCGTGTCTTACCGGGTTGGACTCAAGACGATAGTTACCGGATAAGGCGCAGCGGTCGGGCTGAACGG
GGGGTTCGTGCACACAGCCCAGCTTGGAGCGAACGACCTACACCGAACTGAGATACCTACAGCGTGAGCT
ATGAGAAAGCGCCACGCTTCCCGAAGGGAGAAAGGCGGACAGGTATCCGGTAAGCGGCAGGGTCGGAACA
GGAGAGCGCACGAGGGAGCTTCCAGGGGGAAACGCCTGGTATCTTTATAGTCCTGTCGGGTTTCGCCACC
TCTGACTTGAGCGTCGATTTTTGTGATGCTCGTCAGGGGGGCGGAGCCTATGGAAAAACGCCAGCAACGC
GGCCTTTTTACGGTTCCTGGCCTTTTGCTGGCCTTTTGCTCACATGTTCTTTCCTGCGTTATCCCCTGAT
TCTGTGGATAACCGTATTACCGCCTTTGAGTGAGCTGATACCGCTCGCCGCAGCCGAACGACCGAGCGCA
GCGAGTCAGTGAGCGAGGAAGCGGAAGAGCGCCCAATACGCAAACCGCCTCTCCCCGCGCGTTGGCCGAT
TCATTAATGCAGCTGGCACGACAGGTTTCCCGACTGGAAAGCGGGCAGTGAGCGCAACGCAATTAATGTG
AGTTAGCTCACTCATTAGGCACCCCAGGCTTTACACTTTATGCTTCCGGCTCGTATGTTGTGTGGAATTG
TGAGCGGATAACAAT
